>Addgene plasmid #20105 | pEF 3-CFP-2 | depositor full sequence | sequence record 9475 | Author sequence
TTGTACAAAGTTGGCATTATAAGAAAGCATTGCTTATCAATTTGTTGCAACGAACAGGTCACTATCAGTC
AAAATAAAATCATTATTTGCCATCCAGCTGCAGGGCGGCCGCGATATCCCCTATAGTGAGTCGTATTACA
TGGTCATAGCTGTTTCCTGGCAGCTCTGGCCCGTGTCTCAAAATCTCTGATGTTACATTGCACAAGATAA
AAATATATCATCATGAACAATAAAACTGTCTGCTTACATAAACAGTAATACAAGGGGTGTTATGAGCCAT
ATTCAACGGGAAACGTCGAGGCCGCGATTAAATTCCAACATGGATGCTGATTTATATGGGTATAAATGGG
CTCGCGATAATGTCGGGCAATCAGGTGCGACAATCTATCGCTTGTATGGGAAGCCCGATGCGCCAGAGTT
GTTTCTGAAACATGGCAAAGGTAGCGTTGCCAATGATGTTACAGATGAGATGGTCAGACTAAACTGGCTG
ACGGAATTTATGCCTCTTCCGACCATCAAGCATTTTATCCGTACTCCTGATGATGCATGGTTACTCACCA
CTGCGATCCCCGGAAAAACAGCATTCCAGGTATTAGAAGAATATCCTGATTCAGGTGAAAATATTGTTGA
TGCGCTGGCAGTGTTCCTGCGCCGGTTGCATTCGATTCCTGTTTGTAATTGTCCTTTTAACAGCGATCGC
GTATTTCGTCTCGCTCAGGCGCAATCACGAATGAATAACGGTTTGGTTGATGCGAGTGATTTTGATGACG
AGCGTAATGGCTGGCCTGTTGAACAAGTCTGGAAAGAAATGCATAAACTTTTGCCATTCTCACCGGATTC
AGTCGTCACTCATGGTGATTTCTCACTTGATAACCTTATTTTTGACGAGGGGAAATTAATAGGTTGTATT
GATGTTGGACGAGTCGGAATCGCAGACCGATACCAGGATCTTGCCATCCTATGGAACTGCCTCGGTGAGT
TTTCTCCTTCATTACAGAAACGGCTTTTTCAAAAATATGGTATTGATAATCCTGATATGAATAAATTGCA
GTTTCATTTGATGCTCGATGAGTTTTTCTAATCAGAATTGGTTAATTGGTTGTAACACTGGCAGAGCATT
ACGCTGACTTGACGGGACGGCGCAAGCTCATGACCAAAATCCCTTAACGTGAGTTACGCGTCGTTCCACT
GAGCGTCAGACCCCGTAGAAAAGATCAAAGGATCTTCTTGAGATCCTTTTTTTCTGCGCGTAATCTGCTG
CTTGCAAACAAAAAAACCACCGCTACCAGCGGTGGTTTGTTTGCCGGATCAAGAGCTACCAACTCTTTTT
CCGAAGGTAACTGGCTTCAGCAGAGCGCAGATACCAAATACTGTTCTTCTAGTGTAGCCGTAGTTAGGCC
ACCACTTCAAGAACTCTGTAGCACCGCCTACATACCTCGCTCTGCTAATCCTGTTACCAGTGGCTGCTGC
CAGTGGCGATAAGTCGTGTCTTACCGGGTTGGACTCAAGACGATAGTTACCGGATAAGGCGCAGCGGTCG
GGCTGAACGGGGGGTTCGTGCACACAGCCCAGCTTGGAGCGAACGACCTACACCGAACTGAGATACCTAC
AGCGTGAGCTATGAGAAAGCGCCACGCTTCCCGAAGGGAGAAAGGCGGACAGGTATCCGGTAAGCGGCAG
GGTCGGAACAGGAGAGCGCACGAGGGAGCTTCCAGGGGGAAACGCCTGGTATCTTTATAGTCCTGTCGGG
TTTCGCCACCTCTGACTTGAGCGTCGATTTTTGTGATGCTCGTCAGGGGGGCGGAGCCTATGGAAAAACG
CCAGCAACGCGGCCTTTTTACGGTTCCTGGCCTTTTGCTGGCCTTTTGCTCACATGTTCTTTCCTGCGTT
ATCCCCTGATTCTGTGGATAACCGTATTACCGCCTTTGAGTGAGCTGATACCGCTCGCCGCAGCCGAACG
ACCGAGCGCAGCGAGTCAGTGAGCGAGGAAGCGGAAGAGCGCCCAATACGCAAACCGCCTCTCCCCGCGC
GTTGGCCGATTCATTAATGCAGCTGGCACGACAGGTTTCCCGACTGGAAAGCGGGCAGTGAGCGCAACGC
AATTAATACGCGTACCGCTAGCCAGGAAGAGTTTGTAGAAACGCAAAAAGGCCATCCGTCAGGATGGCCT
TCTGCTTAGTTTGATGCCTGGCAGTTTATGGCGGGCGTCCTGCCCGCCACCCTCCGGGCCGTTGCTTCAC
AACGTTCAAATCCGCTCCCGGCGGATTTGTCCTACTCAGGAGAGCGTTCACCGACAAACAACAGATAAAA
CGAAAGGCCCAGTCTTCCGACTGAGCCTTTCGTTTTATTTGATGCCTGGCAGTTCCCTACTCTCGCGTTA
ACGCTAGCATGGATGTTTTCCCAGTCACGACGTTGTAAAACGACGGCCAGTCTTAAGCTCGGGCCCCAAA
TAATGATTTTATTTTGACTGATAGTGACCTGTTCGTTGCAACAAATTGATGAGCAATGCTTTTTTATAAT
GCCAACTTTGTATAATAAAGTTGCTGTGGTGCCTAGGGTGAGCAAGGGCGAGGAGCTGTTCACCGGGGTG
GTGCCCATCCTGGTCGAGCTGGACGGCGACGTAAACGGCCACAAGTTCAGCGTGTCCGGCGAGGGCGAGG
GCGATGCCACCTACGGCAAGCTGACCCTGAAGTTCATCTGCACCACCGGCAAGCTGCCCGTGCCCTGGCC
CACCCTCGTGACCACCCTGACCTGGGGCGTGCAGTGCTTCAGCCGCTACCCCGACCACATGAAGCAGCAC
GACTTCTTCAAGTCCGCCATGCCCGAAGGCTACGTCCAGGAGCGCACCATCTTCTTCAAGGACGACGGCA
ACTACAAGACCCGCGCCGAGGTGAAGTTCGAGGGCGACACCCTGGTGAACCGCATCGAGCTGAAGGGCAT
CGACTTCAAGGAGGACGGCAACATCCTGGGGCACAAGCTGGAGTACAACTACATCAGCCACAACGTCTAT
ATCACCGCCGACAAGCAGAAGAACGGCATCAAGGCCAACTTCAAGATCCGCCACAACATCGAGGACGGCA
GCGTGCAGCTCGCCGACCACTACCAGCAGAACACCCCCATCGGCGACGGCCCCGTGCTGCTGCCCGACAA
CCACTACCTGAGCACCCAGTCCGCCCTGAGCAAAGACCCCAACGAGAAGCGCGATCACATGGTCCTGCTG
GAGTTCGTGACCGCCGCCGGGATCACTCTCGGCATGGACGAGCTGTACAAGTCCGGACTCAGATCTCGAG
CTCAAGCTTCGAATTCTGCAGTCGACGGTACCGCGGGCCCGGGATCCACCGGATCTAGATACCCATACGA
TGTTCCAGATTACGCTTACCCAGCTTTC
Features (pLannotate 1.2.2; 12 found; start..end, strand, type, name):
    120..138     -  promoter       T7 promoter: promoter for bacteriophage T7 RNA polymerase
    272..1081    +  CDS            KanR: aminoglycoside phosphotransferase; aph(3')-Ia; confers resistance to kanamycin in bacteria or G418 (Geneticin®) in eukaryotes
   1228..1816    +  rep_origin     ori: high-copy-number ColE1/pMB1/pBR322/pUC origin of replication
   1999..2091    +  CDS            lacI (fragment): lac repressor; lacI; The lac repressor binds to the lac operator to inhibit transcription in E. coli. This inhibition can be relieved by adding lactose or isopropyl-β-D-thiogalactopyranoside (IPTG).
   2146..2173    -  terminator     rrnB T2 terminator: transcription terminator T2 from the E. coli rrnB gene
   2305..2348    +  terminator     rrnB T1 terminator: Escherichia coli rrnB; transcription terminator T1 from the E. coli rrnB gene
   2395..2431    -  CDS            lacZα (fragment): LacZα fragment of β-galactosidase; lacZ fragment
   2448..2543    +  protein_bind   attL3: mutant version of attL; recombination site for the Gateway® LR reaction LR Clonase™
   2557..3272    +  CDS            ECFP (fragment): enhanced CFP mammalian codon-optimized
   3272..3337    +  misc_feature   MCS: multiple cloning site
   3350..3378    +  CDS            3xHA (fragment): three tandem HA epitope tags
   3378..89      -  protein_bind   attL2 (across the origin): mutant version of attL; recombination site for the Gateway® LR reaction LR Clonase™
