[The description below was written by a language model from this plasmid's Addgene catalogue record and pLannotate feature annotations shown in this document.]
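Description:
pEF 3-CFP-2 is a Gateway entry clone made by recombining a cyan fluorescent protein cassette into the pDONR221-P3-P2 donor vector, and it is catalogued as a synthetic biology/plant Gateway vector. It is a bacterial propagation plasmid. It replicates in E. coli at high copy from a ColE1/pUC-type origin and is selected with kanamycin through an aph(3')-Ia resistance gene. The depositor's full sequence is 3,388 nt, shorter than the listed empty backbone (4,774 bp). This fits a BP reaction, which swaps the donor's larger counter-selection cassette for the roughly 831 bp insert. rrnB T1 and T2 terminators lie upstream of the recombination cassette, where they insulate it from read-through transcription. A T7 promoter sits just outside the attL2 site. The short lacI and lacZα matches appear to be backbone remnants rather than functional genes.

The payload is an ECFP coding sequence (annotated as a near full-length, mammalian codon-optimized fragment) followed by a short multiple cloning site. A brief stretch after that matches part of a 3xHA tag, but it is too short to be read confidently as a working epitope. The catalogue's Entrez link to the gene Cfp (complement factor properdin) appears to be a name-matching artefact, since the annotated insert is the fluorescent protein. The cassette is flanked by attL3 and attL2, so the plasmid serves as the last-position module in a MultiSite Gateway LR reaction. There it would be combined with entry clones carrying compatible att sites, placing CFP at the 3′ end of an assembly in a destination vector, for example as a C-terminal fluorescent fusion partner for plant expression. No promoter drives CFP in the entry clone itself, and the record does not state the intended destination vectors or partner modules.
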