Addgene plasmid #20105: pEF 3-CFP-2
Depositing lab: Antonio Richart. Depositing organization: Instituto de Biologia Molecular y Celular de Plantas.
Backbone
  Vector backbone: pDONR221-P3-P2
  Backbone size w/o insert (bp): 4774
  Vector type: Synthetic Biology ; plant Gateway vector
Growth in bacteria
  Bacterial resistance: Kanamycin, 50 μg/mL
  Growth temperature: 37°C
  Growth strain: DH5alpha
  Copy number: High Copy
Gene/Insert
  Gene/Insert name: CFP
  Insert size (bp): 831
  Entrez Gene: Cfp (a.k.a. BCFG, Pfc)
  Cloning method: Gateway Cloning
  Sequencing primers: 5′ N/A
Terms and licenses: Academic/Nonprofit Terms; Industry Terms: Not Available to Industry
How to cite: pEF 3-CFP-2 was a gift from Antonio Richart (Addgene plasmid # 20105 ; http://n2t.net/addgene:20105 ; RRID:Addgene_20105)
