>Addgene plasmid #20105 | pEF 3-CFP-2 | addgene partial sequence | sequence record 25861 | 20105 with T7
TAATGATTTTATTTTGACTGATAGTGACCTGTTCGTTGCAACAAATTGATAAGCAATGCTTTCTTATAAT
GCCAACTTTGTACAAGAAAGCTGGGTAAGCGTAATCTGGAACATCGTATGGGTATCTAGATCCGGTGGAT
CCCGGGCCCGCGGTACCGTCGACTGCAGAATTCGAAGCTTGAGCTCGAGATCTGAGTCCGGACTTGTACA
GCTCGTCCATGCCGAGAGTGATCCCGGCGGCGGTCACGAACTCCAGCAGGACCATGTGATCGCGCTTCTC
GTTGGGGTCTTTGCTCAGGGCGGACTGGGTGCTCAGGTAGTGGTTGTCGGGCAGCAGCACGGGGCCGTCG
CCGATGGGGGTGTTCTGCTGGTAGTGGTCGGCGAGCTGCACGCTGCCGTCCTCGATGTTGTGGCGGATCT
TGAAGTTGGCCTTGATGCCGTTCTTCTGCTTGTCGGCGGTGATATAGACGTTGTGGCTGATGTAGTTGTA
CTCCAGCTTGTGCCCCAGGATGTTGCCGTCCTCCTTGAAGTCGATGCCCTTCAGCTCGATGCGGTTCACC
AGGGTGTCGCCCTCGAACTTCACCTCGGCGCGGGTCTTGTAGTTGCCGTCGTCCTTGAAGAAGATGGTGC
GCTCCTGGACGTAGCCTTCGGGCATGGCGGACTTGAAGAAGTCGTGCTGCTTCATGTGGTCGGGGTAGCG
GCCTGAAGCACTGCACGCCCC
